>Addgene plasmid #113541 | pGEX-5X-1_MePCE_aa1-400 | addgene full sequence | sequence record 217029 | Addgene NGS Result
TAAATCACTGCATAATTCGTGTCGCTCAAGGCGCACTCCCGTTCTGGATAATGTTTTTTGCGCCGACATC
ATAACGGTTCTGGCAAATATTCTGAAATGAGCTGTTGACAATTAATCATCGGCTCGTATAATGTGTGGAA
TTGTGAGCGGATAACAATTTCACACAGGAAACAGTATTCATGTCCCCTATACTAGGTTATTGGAAAATTA
AGGGCCTTGTGCAACCCACTCGACTTCTTTTGGAATATCTTGAAGAAAAATATGAAGAGCATTTGTATGA
GCGCGATGAAGGTGATAAATGGCGAAACAAAAAGTTTGAATTGGGTTTGGAGTTTCCCAATCTTCCTTAT
TATATTGATGGTGATGTTAAATTAACACAGTCTATGGCCATCATACGTTATATAGCTGACAAGCACAACA
TGTTGGGTGGTTGTCCAAAAGAGCGTGCAGAGATTTCAATGCTTGAAGGAGCGGTTTTGGATATTAGATA
CGGTGTTTCGAGAATTGCATATAGTAAAGACTTTGAAACTCTCAAAGTTGATTTTCTTAGCAAGCTACCT
GAAATGCTGAAAATGTTCGAAGATCGTTTATGTCATAAAACATATTTAAATGGTGATCATGTAACCCATC
CTGACTTCATGTTGTATGACGCTCTTGATGTTGTTTTATACATGGACCCAATGTGCCTGGATGCGTTCCC
AAAATTAGTTTGTTTTAAAAAACGTATTGAAGCTATCCCACAAATTGATAAGTACTTGAAATCCAGCAAG
TATATAGCATGGCCTTTGCAGGGCTGGCAAGCCACGTTTGGTGGTGGCGACCATCCTCCAAAATCGGATC
TGATCGAAGGTCGTGGGATCCCCGAATTCCCGGGTCGACTCATGATCGAGATGGCGGCGGAGAAGGAGCC
GTTTCTGGTGCCGGCCCCGCCGCCGCCGCTCAAAGATGAGTCGGGCGGAGGGGGCGGCCCCACGGTGCCA
CCGCACCAAGAGGCCGCCTCTGGGGAGCTCCGCGGCGGGACGGAGCGTGGTCCGGGTCGTTGCGCGCCAT
CTGCGGGGTCCCCAGCCGCTGCGGTCGGTCGGGAAAGCCCCGGGGCCGCGGCCACCTCCTCCAGTGGTCC
CCAGGCGCAGCAGCACCGAGGGGGCGGCCCCCAGGCGCAGTCGCATGGGGAGGCCCGCCTGTCGGATCCC
CCGGGGCGAGCCGCTCCCCCGGACGTGGGGGAGGAGCGCCGGGGAGGGGGCGGGACAGAGCTGGGTCCCC
CTGCTCCTCCTCGACCCCGCAATGGCTATCAGCCCCACCGGCCACCTGGGGGGGGCGGGGGCAAGAGGAG
AAATAGCTGTAATGTAGGGGGAGGCGGGGGAGGCTTCAAACATCCGGCCTTCAAGAGGCGCAGGCGGGTG
AATTCGGACTGTGACTCTGTGTTACCTTCCAACTTCCTCCTGGGGGGCAATATCTTTGATCCCCTGAACC
TGAATAGCCTCCTGGATGAGGAAGTGAGCCGCACTCTCAACGCGGAGACCCCTAAGTCATCCCCCCTTCC
GGCCAAAGGGCGAGATCCGGTGGAGATCCTCATCCCCAAAGATATTACTGACCCGCTCAGTCTCAATACT
TGCACTGATGAGGGCCATGTAGTTCTTGCTTCGCCACTCAAGACTGGTCGGAAGCGGCATAGACACCGGG
GACAGCACCACCAGCAGCAGCAGGCAGCCGGAGGGAGTGAGAGCCACCCCGTGCCGCCCACAGCCCCTCT
CACCCCCTTACTCCACGGGGAGGGCGCCTCACAGCAGCCGCGGCACAGGGGCCAGAACCGGGATGCCCCC
CAACCCTATGAACTCAACACAGCCATCAACTGCAGGGATGAAGTGGTGTCTCCCCTTCCATCTGCTCTGC
AGGGTCCCTCAGGCTCCCTATCAGCCCCTCCAGCTGCCTCAGTTATCTCTGCACCCCCATCTTCCTCCTC
CCGACATCGCAAACGTCGCAGGACTTCCAGCAAGTCGGAGGCAGGGGCTAGGGGTGGAGGCCAGGGTTCC
AAGGAAAAGGGCCGAGGGAGTTGGGGAGGCCGCCACCACCACCACCACCCATGAGCGGCCGCATCGTGAC
TGACTGACGATCTGCCTCGCGCGTTTCGGTGATGACGGTGAAAACCTCTGACACATGCAGCTCCCGGAGA
CGGTCACAGCTTGTCTGTAAGCGGATGCCGGGAGCAGACAAGCCCGTCAGGGCGCGTCAGCGGGTGTTGG
CGGGTGTCGGGGCGCAGCCATGACCCAGTCACGTAGCGATAGCGGAGTGTATAATTCTTGAAGACGAAAG
GGCCTCGTGATACGCCTATTTTTATAGGTTAATGTCATGATAATAATGGTTTCTTAGACGTCAGGTGGCA
CTTTTCGGGGAAATGTGCGCGGAACCCCTATTTGTTTATTTTTCTAAATACATTCAAATATGTATCCGCT
CATGAGACAATAACCCTGATAAATGCTTCAATAATATTGAAAAAGGAAGAGTATGAGTATTCAACATTTC
CGTGTCGCCCTTATTCCCTTTTTTGCGGCATTTTGCCTTCCTGTTTTTGCTCACCCAGAAACGCTGGTGA
AAGTAAAAGATGCTGAAGATCAGTTGGGTGCACGAGTGGGTTACATCGAACTGGATCTCAACAGCGGTAA
GATCCTTGAGAGTTTTCGCCCCGAAGAACGTTTTCCAATGATGAGCACTTTTAAAGTTCTGCTATGTGGC
GCGGTATTATCCCGTGTTGACGCCGGGCAAGAGCAACTCGGTCGCCGCATACACTATTCTCAGAATGACT
TGGTTGAGTACTCACCAGTCACAGAAAAGCATCTTACGGATGGCATGACAGTAAGAGAATTATGCAGTGC
TGCCATAACCATGAGTGATAACACTGCGGCCAACTTACTTCTGACAACGATCGGAGGACCGAAGGAGCTA
ACCGCTTTTTTGCACAACATGGGGGATCATGTAACTCGCCTTGATCGTTGGGAACCGGAGCTGAATGAAG
CCATACCAAACGACGAGCGTGACACCACGATGCCTGCAGCAATGGCAACAACGTTGCGCAAACTATTAAC
TGGCGAACTACTTACTCTAGCTTCCCGGCAACAATTAATAGACTGGATGGAGGCGGATAAAGTTGCAGGA
CCACTTCTGCGCTCGGCCCTTCCGGCTGGCTGGTTTATTGCTGATAAATCTGGAGCCGGTGAGCGTGGGT
CTCGCGGTATCATTGCAGCACTGGGGCCAGATGGTAAGCCCTCCCGTATCGTAGTTATCTACACGACGGG
GAGTCAGGCAACTATGGATGAACGAAATAGACAGATCGCTGAGATAGGTGCCTCACTGATTAAGCATTGG
TAACTGTCAGACCAAGTTTACTCATATATACTTTAGATTGATTTAAAACTTCATTTTTAATTTAAAAGGA
TCTAGGTGAAGATCCTTTTTGATAATCTCATGACCAAAATCCCTTAACGTGAGTTTTCGTTCCACTGAGC
GTCAGACCCCGTAGAAAAGATCAAAGGATCTTCTTGAGATCCTTTTTTTCTGCGCGTAATCTGCTGCTTG
CAAACAAAAAAACCACCGCTACCAGCGGTGGTTTGTTTGCCGGATCAAGAGCTACCAACTCTTTTTCCGA
AGGTAACTGGCTTCAGCAGAGCGCAGATACCAAATACTGTCCTTCTAGTGTAGCCGTAGTTAGGCCACCA
CTTCAAGAACTCTGTAGCACCGCCTACATACCTCGCTCTGCTAATCCTGTTACCAGTGGCTGCTGCCAGT
GGCGATAAGTCGTGTCTTACCGGGTTGGACTCAAGACGATAGTTACCGGATAAGGCGCAGCGGTCGGGCT
GAACGGGGGGTTCGTGCACACAGCCCAGCTTGGAGCGAACGACCTACACCGAACTGAGATACCTACAGCG
TGAGCTATGAGAAAGCGCCACGCTTCCCGAAGGGAGAAAGGCGGACAGGTATCCGGTAAGCGGCAGGGTC
GGAACAGGAGAGCGCACGAGGGAGCTTCCAGGGGGAAACGCCTGGTATCTTTATAGTCCTGTCGGGTTTC
GCCACCTCTGACTTGAGCGTCGATTTTTGTGATGCTCGTCAGGGGGGCGGAGCCTATGGAAAAACGCCAG
CAACGCGGCCTTTTTACGGTTCCTGGCCTTTTGCTGGCCTTTTGCTCACATGTTCTTTCCTGCGTTATCC
CCTGATTCTGTGGATAACCGTATTACCGCCTTTGAGTGAGCTGATACCGCTCGCCGCAGCCGAACGACCG
AGCGCAGCGAGTCAGTGAGCGAGGAAGCGGAAGAGCGCCTGATGCGGTATTTTCTCCTTACGCATCTGTG
CGGTATTTCACACCGCATAAATTCCGACACCATCGAATGGCGCAAAACCTTTCGCGGTATGGCATGATAG
CGCCCGGAAGAGAGTCAATTCAGGGTGGTGAATGTGAAACCAGTAACGTTATACGATGTCGCAGAGTATG
CCGGTGTCTCTTATCAGACCGTTTCCCGCGTGGTGAACCAGGCCAGCCACGTTTCTGCGAAAACGCGGGA
AAAAGTGGAAGCGGCGATGGCGGAGCTGAATTACATTCCCAACCGCGTGGCACAACAACTGGCGGGCAAA
CAGTCGTTGCTGATTGGCGTTGCCACCTCCAGTCTGGCCCTGCACGCGCCGTCGCAAATTGTCGCGGCGA
TTAAATCTCGCGCCGATCAACTGGGTGCCAGCGTGGTGGTGTCGATGGTAGAACGAAGCGGCGTCGAAGC
CTGTAAAGCGGCGGTGCACAATCTTCTCGCGCAACGCGTCAGTGGGCTGATCATTAACTATCCGCTGGAT
GACCAGGATGCCATTGCTGTGGAAGCTGCCTGCACTAATGTTCCGGCGTTATTTCTTGATGTCTCTGACC
AGACACCCATCAACAGTATTATTTTCTCCCATGAAGACGGTACGCGACTGGGCGTGGAGCATCTGGTCGC
ATTGGGTCACCAGCAAATCGCGCTGTTAGCGGGCCCATTAAGTTCTGTCTCGGCGCGTCTGCGTCTGGCT
GGCTGGCATAAATATCTCACTCGCAATCAAATTCAGCCGATAGCGGAACGGGAAGGCGACTGGAGTGCCA
TGTCCGGTTTTCAACAAACCATGCAAATGCTGAATGAGGGCATCGTTCCCACTGCGATGCTGGTTGCCAA
CGATCAGATGGCGCTGGGCGCAATGCGCGCCATTACCGAGTCCGGGCTGCGCGTTGGTGCGGATATCTCG
GTAGTGGGATACGACGATACCGAAGACAGCTCATGTTATATCCCGCCGTTAACCACCATCAAACAGGATT
TTCGCCTGCTGGGGCAAACCAGCGTGGACCGCTTGCTGCAACTCTCTCAGGGCCAGGCGGTGAAGGGCAA
TCAGCTGTTGCCCGTCTCACTGGTGAAAAGAAAAACCACCCTGGCGCCCAATACGCAAACCGCCTCTCCC
CGCGCGTTGGCCGATTCATTAATGCAGCTGGCACGACAGGTTTCCCGACTGGAAAGCGGGCAGTGAGCGC
AACGCAATTAATGTAAGTTAGCTCACTCATTAGGCACCCCAGGCTTTACACTTTATGCTTCCGGCTCGTA
TGTTGTGTGGAATTGTGAGCGGATAACAATTTCACACAGGAAACAGCTATGACCATGATTACGGATTCAC
TGGCCGTCGTTTTACAACGTCGTGACTGGGAAAACCCTGGCGTTACCCAACTTAATCGCCTTGCAGCACA
TCCCCCTTTCGCCAGCTGGCGTAATAGCGAAGAGGCCCGCACCGATCGCCCTTCCCAACAGTTGCGCAGC
CTGAATGGCGAATGGCGCTTTGCCTGGTTTCCGGCACCAGAAGCGGTGCCGGAAAGCTGGCTGGAGTGCG
ATCTTCCTGAGGCCGATACTGTCGTCGTCCCCTCAAACTGGCAGATGCACGGTTACGATGCGCCCATCTA
CACCAACGTGACCTATCCCATTACGGTCAATCCGCCGTTTGTTCCCACGGAGAATCCGACGGGTTGTTAC
TCGCTCACATTTAATGTTGATGAAAGCTGGCTACAGGAAGGCCAGACGCGAATTATTTTTGATGGCGTTG
GAATTAGCTTATCGACTGCACGGTGCACCAATGCTTCTGGCGTCAGGCAGCCATCGGAAGCTGTGGTATG
GCTGTGCAGGTCG
Features (pLannotate 1.2.2; 17 found; start..end, strand, type, name):
    105..133     +  promoter       tac promoter: strong E. coli promoter; hybrid between the trp and lac UV5 promoters
    141..157     +  protein_bind   lac operator: The lac repressor binds to the lac operator to inhibit transcription in E. coli. This inhibition can be relieved by adding lactose or isopropyl-β-D-thiogalactopyranoside (IPTG). lac repressor encoded by lacI
    180..833     +  CDS            GST26_SCHJA: Experimental evidence at protein level: Swiss-Prot protein existence level 1. GST isoenzymes appear to play a central role in the parasite detoxification system. Other functions are also suspected including a role in increasing the solubility of haematin in the parasite gut. From Schistosoma japonicum (Blood fluke).
    882..2093    +  CDS            MEPCE (fragment): MEPCE_HUMAN - Also known as BCDIN3 From Homo sapiens (Human).
   2112..2151    +  CDS            rop (fragment): Rop protein, which maintains plasmids at low copy number; rop
   2253..2293    +  misc_feature   bom (fragment): basis of mobility region from pBR322
   2398..2502    +  promoter       AmpR promoter: bla
   2503..3363    +  CDS            AmpR: β-lactamase; bla; confers resistance to ampicillin, carbenicillin, and related antibiotics
   3534..4122    +  rep_origin     ori: high-copy-number ColE1/pMB1/pBR322/pUC origin of replication
   4308..4359    -  misc_feature   bom (fragment): basis of mobility region from pBR322
   4366..4443    +  promoter       lacI promoter: lacI
   4444..5526    +  CDS            lacI: lac repressor; lacI; The lac repressor binds to the lac operator to inhibit transcription in E. coli. This inhibition can be relieved by adding lactose or isopropyl-β-D-thiogalactopyranoside (IPTG).
   5539..5560    +  protein_bind   CAP binding site: CAP binding activates transcription in the presence of cAMP. E. coli catabolite activator protein
   5575..5605    +  promoter       lac promoter: promoter for the E. coli lac operon
   5613..5629    +  protein_bind   lac operator: The lac repressor binds to the lac operator to inhibit transcription in E. coli. This inhibition can be relieved by adding lactose or isopropyl-β-D-thiogalactopyranoside (IPTG). lac repressor encoded by lacI
   5649..5822    +  CDS            lacZα: LacZα fragment of β-galactosidase; lacZ fragment
   6086..29      -  CDS            yciV (fragment) (across the origin): RNAAM_ECOLI - Also known as trpH From Escherichia coli (strain K12).
