[The description below was written by a language model from this plasmid's Addgene catalogue record and pLannotate feature annotations shown in this document.]
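Description:
pGEX-5X-1_MePCE_aa1-400 is a bacterial expression plasmid built on the commercial pGEX-5X-1 backbone and designed to produce the N-terminal portion of human MePCE (also known as BCDIN3), residues 1 to 400, as a fusion to glutathione S-transferase. The sequenced plasmid is about 6.2 kb, consistent with a roughly 1.2 kb insert in the roughly 5 kb vector. It replicates in E. coli from a ColE1/pMB1-type origin, is recorded as high copy, and is selected with ampicillin through the β-lactamase gene and its own promoter. Short remnants of pBR322-derived rop and bom sequences, a lac promoter/lacZα segment and a small fragment of an E. coli gene are also annotated; these are backbone carry-over rather than functional payload.

Expression is driven by the tac promoter, a strong trp/lac hybrid, followed by a lac operator. The plasmid carries its own lacI gene, so the lac repressor keeps transcription off until an inducer such as IPTG is added. The open reading frame begins with the Schistosoma japonicum GST coding sequence and continues, after a short linker, into the MePCE fragment, placing GST at the N terminus of the fusion. The linker contents are not annotated in the feature table, and the cloning sites used are not recorded. The GST moiety allows affinity capture of the fusion on glutathione resin. The record describes the construct simply as a source of GST-tagged MePCE 1–400. It was deposited in connection with work on the RNA methylation and histone-binding activities of MePCE in P-TEFb regulation, which suggests use of the recombinant fragment in purification and in vitro binding or domain-mapping experiments.
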