Addgene plasmid #113541: pGEX-5X-1_MePCE_aa1-400
Purpose: Produces an N-terminal GST-tagged MePCE protein consisting of amino acids 1 - 400.
Depositing lab: Blerta Xhemalce. Depositing organization: University of Texas at Austin. Publication: Crosstalk between the RNA Methylation and Histone-Binding Activities of MePCE Regulates P-TEFb Activation on Chromatin. Shelton SB, Shah NM, Abell NS, Devanathan SK, Mercado M, Xhemalce B. Cell Rep. 2018 Feb 6;22(6):1374-1383. doi: 10.1016/j.celrep.2018.01.028. PubMed 29425494.
Backbone
  Vector backbone: pGEX-5X-1
  Backbone manufacturer: GE Healthcare Life Sciences
  Backbone size w/o insert (bp): 4972
  Vector type: Bacterial Expression
Growth in bacteria
  Bacterial resistance: Ampicillin, 100 μg/mL
  Growth temperature: 37°C
  Growth strain: DH5alpha
  Copy number: High Copy
Gene/Insert
  Gene/Insert name: MePCE
  Species: H. sapiens (human)
  Insert size (bp): 1203
  Entrez Gene: MEPCE (a.k.a. BCDIN3)
  Tag / fusion protein: GST (N terminal on backbone)
  Cloning method: Restriction Enzyme; 5′ cloning site unknown (unknown if destroyed)
Terms and licenses: Academic/Nonprofit Terms; Industry Terms: Not Available to Industry
How to cite: pGEX-5X-1_MePCE_aa1-400 was a gift from Blerta Xhemalce (Addgene plasmid # 113541 ; http://n2t.net/addgene:113541 ; RRID:Addgene_113541)
